Addgene plasmid #126209: pTEI128
Purpose: Module 1 vector of PlaMiNGo toolkit for cloning of candidate gene at N-terminus of GFP11x3 and expression in plant cell
Depositing lab: Ralf-Bernd Klösgen. Depositing organization: Martin-Luther-Universitaet Halle-Wittenberg. Publication: Targeting specificity of nuclear-encoded organelle proteins with a self-assembling split-fluorescent protein toolkit. Sharma M, Kretschmer C, Lampe C, Stuttmann J, Klosgen RB. J Cell Sci. 2019 Jun 3;132(11). pii: jcs.230839. doi: 10.1242/jcs.230839. PubMed 31085714.
Backbone
  Vector backbone: pICH47751
  Total vector size (bp): 8098
  Vector type: Plant Expression ; Binary, Module 1
Growth in bacteria
  Bacterial resistance: Chloramphenicol and Ampicillin, 25 & 100 μg/mL
  Growth temperature: 37°C
  Growth strain: ccdB Survival
  Copy number: Unknown
Gene/Insert 1
  Gene/Insert name: ccdB Cassette (BsaI)
  Species: E.coli
  Insert size (bp): 1458
Gene/Insert 2
  Gene/Insert name: GFP11x3 (5 aa linker) (alt name: GFP11 M3)
  Species: Synthetic
  Insert size (bp): 201
Resource information
  A portion of this plasmid was derived from a plasmid made by: Huang Lab via Addgene
Terms and licenses: Academic/Nonprofit Terms; Industry Terms: Not Available to Industry
How to cite: pTEI128 was a gift from Ralf-Bernd Klösgen (Addgene plasmid # 126209 ; http://n2t.net/addgene:126209 ; RRID:Addgene_126209)
