[The description below was written by a language model from this plasmid's Addgene catalogue record and pLannotate feature annotations shown in this document.]
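Description:
pTEI128 is a Module 1 binary plant expression vector from the PlaMiNGo self-assembling split-fluorescent protein toolkit, built on the Golden Gate backbone pICH47751 (about 8.1 kb). It replicates through a high-copy ColE1/pUC-type origin and also carries the broad-host-range incP oriV with its trfA replication protein, the combination typical of binary vectors that also replicate in Agrobacterium. Ampicillin resistance (bla) lies on the backbone. Chloramphenicol resistance comes from the cat gene inside the removable ccdB cassette. Because the cassette encodes the CcdB gyrase toxin, the empty vector must be kept in a ccdB-tolerant strain.

The expression unit sits between nopaline-type left and right T-DNA border repeats, on the reverse strand. It reads CaMV 35S promoter, TMV Ω translational enhancer, BsaI-flanked ccdB/CmR cassette (with a ccdA fragment), GFP11 tag and pea rbcS-E9 terminator/polyadenylation signal. The annotated fragment of a CaMV protein upstream of the promoter is probably flanking viral sequence belonging to an extended 35S region, not a functional gene. According to the catalogue entry the tag is GFP11x3, three copies of the eleventh β-strand of superfolder GFP joined by five-residue linkers, although the automated annotation marks only one GFP11 copy.

BsaI Golden Gate cloning replaces the cassette with a candidate gene, so loss of the toxin counter-selects unmodified vector. The candidate is thereby fused upstream of GFP11x3, which becomes a C-terminal tag. The tag fluoresces only when it associates with a GFP1-10 fragment, which is not present on this plasmid. The associated publication indicates the system is used to test the targeting specificity of nuclear-encoded organelle proteins in plant cells.
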