Features (pLannotate 1.2.2; 18 found; start..end, strand, type, name):
     76..100     -  misc_feature   LB T-DNA repeat: left border repeat from nopaline C58 T-DNA
    192..823     +  rep_origin     oriV: incP origin of replication
    910..1014    +  promoter       AmpR promoter: bla
   1015..1875    +  CDS            AmpR: β-lactamase; bla; confers resistance to ampicillin, carbenicillin, and related antibiotics
   2046..2634    +  rep_origin     ori: high-copy-number ColE1/pMB1/pBR322/pUC origin of replication
   2970..4115    +  CDS            trfA: TRFA_ECOLX - Experimental evidence at protein level: Swiss-Prot protein existence level 1. Also involved in plasmid copy number control, promoting intermolecular coupling of protein bound iterons at oriV, which inhibits replication initiation. From Escherichia coli.
   4142..4162    +  CDS            TetR (fragment): tetracycline resistance regulatory protein; tetR
   4274..4298    -  misc_feature   RB T-DNA repeat: right border repeat from nopaline C58 T-DNA
   4343..4975    -  terminator     E9 terminator: terminator and polyadenylation signal from the pea rbcS-E9 gene
   5114..5161    -  CDS            GFP11: 11th β-strand of superfolder GFP associates with GFP(1-10), consisting of the first 10 β-strands, to reconstitute fluorescent GFP (Cabantous et al., 2005; Kamiyama et al., 2016)
   5192..5294    +  promoter       cat promoter: promoter of the E. coli cat gene encoding chloramphenicol acetyltransferase
   5295..5953    +  CDS            CmR: chloramphenicol acetyltransferase; cat; confers resistance to chloramphenicol
   6135..6293    +  CDS            ccdA (fragment): CCDA_ECO57 - Also known as H, letA. Experimental evidence at protein level: Swiss-Prot protein existence level 1. Antitoxin component of a type II toxin-antitoxin (TA) system which inhibits the post-segregational killing (PSK) of plasmid-free cells, also referred to as a plasmid addiction system. Binds to and blocks the activity of CcdB; will also remove bound CcdB protein from the CcdB-GyrA complex by forming a CcdA-CcdB complex, a process termed rejuvenation. Functions as a transcriptional corepressor for the ccdAB operon, repression also requires CcdB (By similarity). From Escherichia coli
   6298..6600    +  CDS            ccdB: CCDB_ECOLI - Also known as G, letB, letD. Experimental evidence at protein level: Swiss-Prot protein existence level 1. Toxic component of a type II toxin-antitoxin (TA) system, functioning in plasmid maintainence. Responsible for the post- segregational killing (PSK) of plasmid-free cells, also referred to as a plasmid addiction system. Half-life of over 2 hours. Cell killing by CcdB is accompanied by filamentation, defects in chromosome and plasmid segregation, defects in cell division, formation of anucleate cells, decreased DNA synthesis and plasmid loss. Interferes with the activity of DN
   6651..6704    -  misc_feature   TMV Ω: translational enhancer from the tobacco mosaic virus 5'-leader sequence (Gallie et al., 1988)
   6733..7078    -  promoter       CaMV 35S promoter: strong constitutive promoter from cauliflower mosaic virus
   6735..6781    -  promoter       minimal CaMV 35S promoter: minimal 35S promoter from cauliflower mosaic virus
   7262..8068    -  CDS            IBMP_CAMVB (fragment): Experimental evidence at protein level: Swiss-Prot protein existence level 1. Enhances the ribosomal termination-reinitiation event leading to the translation of major open reading frames on the polycistronic viral RNAs. From Cauliflower mosaic virus (strain Bari 1) (CaMV).
>Addgene plasmid #126209 | pTEI128 | addgene full sequence | sequence record 246907 | Addgene NGS Result
GTGGGGCCCACTGCATCCACCCCAGTACATTAAAAACGTCCGCAATGTGTTATTAAGTTGTCTAAGCGTC
AATTTGTTTACACCACAATATATCCTGCCACCAGCCAGCCAACAGCTCCCCGACCGGCAGCTCGGCACAA
AATCACCACTCGATACAGGCAGCCCATCAGTCAGATCAGGATCTCCTTTGCGACGCTCACCGGGCTGGTT
GCCCTCGCCGCTGGGCTGGCGGCCGTCTATGGCCCTGCAAACGCGCCAGAAACGCCGTCGAAGCCGTGTG
CGAGACACCGCGGCCGCCGGCGTTGTGGATACCTCGCGGAAAACTTGGCCCTCACTGACAGATGAGGGGC
GGACGTTGACACTTGAGGGGCCGACTCACCCGGCGCGGCGTTGACAGATGAGGGGCAGGCTCGATTTCGG
CCGGCGACGTGGAGCTGGCCAGCCTCGCAAATCGGCGAAAACGCCTGATTTTACGCGAGTTTCCCACAGA
TGATGTGGACAAGCCTGGGGATAAGTGCCCTGCGGTATTGACACTTGAGGGGCGCGACTACTGACAGATG
AGGGGCGCGATCCTTGACACTTGAGGGGCAGAGTGCTGACAGATGAGGGGCGCACCTATTGACATTTGAG
GGGCTGTCCACAGGCAGAAAATCCAGCATTTGCAAGGGTTTCCGCCCGTTTTTCGGCCACCGCTAACCTG
TCTTTTAACCTGCTTTTAAACCAATATTTATAAACCTTGTTTTTAACCAGGGCTGCGCCCTGTGCGCGTG
ACCGCGCACGCCGAAGGGGGGTGCCCCCCCTTCTCGAACCCTCCCGGCCCGCTAACGCGGGCCTCCCATC
CCCCCAGGGGCTGCGCCCCTCGGCCGCGAACGGCCTCACCCCAAAAATGGCAGCGCTGGCCAATTCGTGC
GCGGAACCCCTATTTGTTTATTTTTCTAAATACATTCAAATATGTATCCGCTCATGAGACAATAACCTTG
ATAAATGCTTCAATAATATTGAAAAAGGAAGAGTATGAGTATTCAACATTTCCGTGTCGCCCTTATTCCC
TTTTTTGCGGCATTTTGCCTTCCTGTTTTTGCTCACCCAGAAACGCTGGTGAAAGTAAAAGATGCTGAAG
ATCAGTTGGGTGCACGAGTGGGTTACATCGAACTGGATCTCAACAGCGGTAAGATCCTTGAGAGTTTTCG
CCCCGAAGAACGTTTTCCAATGATGAGCACTTTTAAAGTTCTGCTATGTGGCGCGGTATTATCCCGTATT
GACGCCGGGCAAGAGCAACTCGGTCGCCGCATACACTATTCTCAGAATGACTTGGTTGAGTACTCACCAG
TCACAGAAAAGCATCTTACGGATGGCATGACAGTAAGAGAATTATGCAGTGCTGCCATAACCATGAGTGA
TAACACTGCGGCCAACTTACTTCTGACAACGATCGGAGGACCGAAGGAGCTAACCGCTTTTTTGCACAAC
ATGGGGGATCATGTAACTCGCCTTGATCGTTGGGAACCGGAGCTGAATGAAGCCATACCAAACGACGAGC
GTGACACCACGATGCCTGTAGCAATGGCAACAACGTTGCGCAAACTATTAACTGGCGAACTACTTACTCT
AGCTTCCCGGCAACAATTAATAGACTGGATGGAGGCGGATAAAGTTGCAGGACCACTTCTGCGCTCGGCC
CTTCCGGCTGGCTGGTTTATTGCTGATAAATCTGGAGCCGGTGAGCGTGGTTCTCGCGGTATCATTGCAG
CACTGGGGCCAGATGGTAAGCCCTCCCGTATCGTAGTTATCTACACGACGGGGAGTCAGGCAACTATGGA
TGAACGAAATAGACAGATCGCTGAGATAGGTGCCTCACTGATTAAGCATTGGTAACTGTCAGACCAAGTT
TACTCATATATACTTTAGATTGATTTAAAACTTCATTTTTAATTTAAAAGGATCTAGGTGAAGATCCTTT
TTGATAATCTCATGACCAAAATCCCTTAACGTGAGTTTTCGTTCCACTGAGCGTCAGACCCCGTAGAAAA
GATCAAAGGATCTTCTTGAGATCCTTTTTTTCTGCGCGTAATCTGCTGCTTGCAAACAAAAAAACCACCG
CTACCAGCGGTGGTTTGTTTGCCGGATCAAGAGCTACCAACTCTTTTTCCGAAGGTAACTGGCTTCAGCA
GAGCGCAGATACCAAATACTGTTCTTCTAGTGTAGCCGTAGTTAGGCCACCACTTCAAGAACTCTGTAGC
ACCGCCTACATACCTCGCTCTGCTAATCCTGTTACCAGTGGCTGCTGCCAGTGGCGATAAGTCGTGTCTT
ACCGGGTTGGACTCAAGACGATAGTTACCGGATAAGGCGCAGCGGTCGGGCTGAACGGGGGGTTCGTGCA
CACAGCCCAGCTTGGAGCGAACGACCTACACCGAACTGAGATACCTACAGCGTGAGCTATGAGAAAGCGC
CACGCTTCCCGAAGGGAGAAAGGCGGACAGGTATCCGGTAAGCGGCAGGGTCGGAACAGGAGAGCGCACG
AGGGAGCTTCCAGGGGGAAACGCCTGGTATCTTTATAGTCCTGTCGGGTTTCGCCACCTCTGACTTGAGC
GTCGATTTTTGTGATGCTCGTCAGGGGGGCGGAGCCTATGGAAAAACGCCAGCAACGCGGCCTTTTTACG
GTTCCTGGCAGATCCTAGATGTGGCGCAACGATGCCGGCGACAAGCAGGAGCGCACCGACTTCTTCCGCA
TCAAGTGTTTTGGCTCTCAGGCCGAGGCCCACGGCAAGTATTTGGGCAAGGGGTCGCTGGTATTCGTGCA
GGGCAAGATTCGGAATACCAAGTACGAGAAGGACGGCCAGACGGTCTACGGGACCGACTTCATTGCCGAT
AAGGTGGATTATCTGGACACCAAGGCACCAGGCGGGTCAAATCAGGAATAAGGGCACATTGCCCCGGCGT
GAGTCGGGGCAATCCCGCAAGGAGGGTGAATGAATCGGACGTTTGACCGGAAGGCATACAGGCAAGAACT
GATCGACGCGGGGTTTTCCGCCGAGGATGCCGAAACCATCGCAAGCCGCACCGTCATGCGTGCGCCCCGC
GAAACCTTCCAGTCCGTCGGCTCGATGGTCCAGCAAGCTACGGCCAAGATCGAGCGCGACAGCGTGCAAC
TGGCTCCCCCTGCCCTGCCCGCGCCATCGGCCGCCGTGGAGCGTTCGCGTCGTCTTGAACAGGAGGCGGC
AGGTTTGGCGAAGTCGATGACCATCGACACGCGAGGAACTATGACGACCAAGAAGCGAAAAACCGCCGGC
GAGGACCTGGCAAAACAGGTCAGCGAGGCCAAGCAGGCCGCGTTGCTGAAACACACGAAGCAGCAGATCA
AGGAAATGCAGCTTTCCTTGTTCGATATTGCGCCGTGGCCGGACACGATGCGAGCGATGCCAAACGACAC
GGCCCGCTCTGCCCTGTTCACCACGCGCAACAAGAAAATCCCGCGCGAGGCGCTGCAAAACAAGGTCATT
TTCCACGTCAACAAGGACGTGAAGATCACCTACACCGGCGTCGAGCTGCGGGCCGACGATGACGAACTGG
TGTGGCAGCAGGTGTTGGAGTACGCGAAGCGCACCCCTATCGGCGAGCCGATCACCTTCACGTTCTACGA
GCTTTGCCAGGACCTGGGCTGGTCGATCAATGGCCGGTATTACACGAAGGCCGAGGAATGCCTGTCGCGC
CTACAGGCGACGGCGATGGGCTTCACGTCCGACCGCGTTGGGCACCTGGAATCGGTGTCGCTGCTGCACC
GCTTCCGCGTCCTGGACCGTGGCAAGAAAACGTCCCGTTGCCAGGTCCTGATCGACGAGGAAATCGTCGT
GCTGTTTGCTGGCGACCACTACACGAAATTCATATGGGAGAAGTACCGCAAGCTGTCGCCGACGGCCCGA
CGGATGTTCGACTATTTCAGCTCGCACCGGGAGCCGTACCCGCTCAAGCTGGAAACCTTCCGCCTCATGT
GCGGATCGGATTCCACCCGCGTGAAGAAGTGGCGCGAGCAGGTCGGCGAAGCCTGCGAAGAGTTGCGAGG
CAGCGGCCTGGTGGAACACGCCTGGGTCAATGATGACCTGGTGCATTGCAAACGCTAGGGCCTTGTGGGG
TCAGTTCCGGCTGGGGGTTCAGCAGCCAGCGCCTGATCTGGGGAACCCTGTGGTTGGCATGCACATACAA
ATGGACGAACGGATAAACCTTTTCACGCCCTTTTAAATATCCGATTATTCTAATAAACGCTCTTTTCTCT
TAGGTTTACCCGCCAATATATCCTGTCAAACACTGATAGTTTAAACCACTTCGTGCAGAAGACAAGTAAA
GCGTTGTCAATCAATTGGCAAGTCATAAAATGCATTAAAAAATATTTTCATACTCAACTACAAATCCATG
AGTATAACTATAATTATAAAGCAATGATTAGAATCTGACAAGGATTCTGGAAAATTACATAAAGGAAAGT
TCATAAATGTCTAAAACACAAGAGGACATACTTGTATTCAGTAACATTTGCAGCTTTTCTAGGTCTGAAA
ATATATTTGTTGCCTAGTGAATAAGCATAATGGTACAACTACAAGTGTTTTACTCCTCATATTAACTTCG
GTCATTAGAGGCCACGATTTGACACATTTTTACTCAAAACAAAATGTTTGCATATCTCTTATAATTTCAA
ATTCAACACACAACAAATAAGAGAAAAAACAAATAATATTAATTTGAGAATGAACAAAAGGACCATATCA
TTCATTAACTCTTCTCCATCCATTTCCATTTCACAGTTCGATAGCGAAAACCGAATAAAAAACACAGTAA
ATTACAAGCACAACAAATGGTACAAGAAAAACAGTTTTCCCAATGCCATAATACTCAAACTCAGTAGGAT
TCTGGTGTGTGCGCAATGAAACTGATGCATTGAACTTGACGAACGTTGTCGAAACCGATGATACGAACGA
AAGCTCTAAGCTTATCCGGTTATTCCGGCTGCATTGACATATTCATGTAGTACCATATGGTCGCGTCCTC
CACTACCGCCAGTGATGCCTGCGGCGTTAACGTATTCGTGGAGAACCATATGATCTCTACCTCCAGAGCC
ACCTGTAATCCCAGCAGCATTTACATACTCATGAAGGACCATGTGGTCACGCATGAATTTGCCGCCCATC
GAATGAGACCTTGATCGGCACGTAAGAGGTTCCAACTTTCACCATAATGAAATAAGATCACTACCGGGCG
TATTTTTTGAGTTATCGAGATTTTCAGGAGCTAAGGAAGCTAAAATGGAGAAAAAAATCACTGGATATAC
CACCGTTGATATATCCCAATGGCATCGTAAAGAACATTTTGAGGCATTTCAGTCAGTTGCTCAATGTACC
TATAACCAGACCGTTCAGCTGGATATTACGGCCTTTTTAAAGACCGTAAAGAAAAATAAGCACAAGTTTT
ATCCGGCCTTTATTCACATTCTTGCCCGCCTGATGAATGCTCATCCGGAATTCCGTATGGCAATGAAAGA
CGGTGAGCTGGTGATATGGGATAGTGTTCACCCTTGTTACACCGTTTTCCATGAGCAAACTGAAACGTTT
TCATCGCTCTGGAGTGAATACCACGACGATTTCCGGCAGTTTCTACACATATATTCGCAAGATGTGGCGT
GTTACGGTGAAAACCTGGCCTATTTCCCTAAAGGGTTTATTGAGAATATGTTTTTCGTTTCAGCCAATCC
CTGGGTGAGTTTCACCAGTTTTGATTTAAACGTGGCCAATATGGACAACTTCTTCGCCCCCGTTTTCACC
ATGGGCAAATATTATACGCAAGGCGACAAGGTGCTGATGCCGCTGGCGATTCAGGTTCATCATGCCGTTT
GTGATGGCTTCCATGTCGGCAGAATGCTTAATGAATTACAACAGTACTGCGATGAGTGGCAGGGGGGGCG
TAAACGCCGCGTGGATCCGGCTTACTAAAAGCCAGATAACAGTATGCGTATTTGCGCGCTGATTTTTGCG
GTATAAGAATATATACTGATATGTATACCCGAAGTATGTCAAAAAGAGGTATGCTATGAAGCAGCGTATT
ACAGTGACAGTTGACAGCGACAGCTATCAGTTGCTCAAGGCATATATGATGTCAATATCTCCGGTCTGGT
AAGCACAACCATGCAGAATGAAGCCCGTCGTCTGCGTGCCGAACGCTGGAAAGCGGAAAATCAGGAAGGG
ATGGCTGAGGTCGCCCGGTTTATTGAAATGAACGGCTCTTTTGCTGACGAGAACAGGGGCTGGTGAAATG
CAGTTTAAGGTTTACACCTATAAAAGAGAGAGCCGTTATCGTCTGTTTGTGGATGTACAGAGTGATATTA
TTGACACGCCTGGGCGACGGATGGTGATCCCCCTGGCCAGTGCACGTCTGCTGTCAGATAAAGTCTCCCG
TGAACTTTACCCGGTGGTGCATATCGGGGATGAAAGCTGGCGCATGATGACCACCGATATGGCCAGTGTG
CCGGTTTCCGTTATCGGGGAAGAAGTGGCTGATCTCAGCCACCGCGAAAATGACATCAAAAACGCCATTA
ACCTGATGTTCTGGGGAATATAAATGTCAGGCTCCCTTATACACAGCCAGTCGGTCTCACATTGTATCGA
TAATTGTAAATGTAATTGTAATGTTGTTTGTTGTTTGTTGTTGTTGGTAATTGTTGTAAAAATGAGCTCT
TATACTCGAGCGTGTCCTCTCCAAATGAAATGAACTTCCTTATATAGAGGAAGGGTCTTGCGAAGGATAG
TGGGATTGTGCGTCATCCCTTACGTCAGTGGAGATGTCACATCAATCCACTTGCTTTGTAGACGTGGTTG
GAACCTCTTCTTTTTCCACGATGCTCCTCGTGGGTGGGGGTCCATCTTTGGGACCACTGTCGGCAGAGAG
ATCTTGAATGATAGCCTTTCCTTTATCGCAATGATGGCATTTGTAGGAGCCACCTTCCTTTTCTACTGTC
CTTTCGATGAAGTGACAGATAGCTGGGCAATGGAATCCGAGGAGGTTTCCCGAAATTATCCTTTGTTGAA
AAGTCTCAATAGCCCTTTGATCTTCTGAGACTGTATCTTTGACATTTTTGGAGTAGACCAGAGTGTCGTG
CTCCACCATGTTGACGAAGATTTTCTTCTTGTCATTGAGTCGTAAAAGACTCTGTATGAACTGTTCGCCA
GTCTTGACGGCGAGTTCTGTTAGATCCTCGATTTGAATCTTAGACTCCATGCATGGCCTTAGATTCAGTA
GGAACTACCTTTTTAGAGACTCCAATCTCTATTACTTGCCTTGGTTTATGAAGCAAGCCTTGAATCGTCC
ATACTGGAATAGTACTTCTGATCTTGAGAAATATGTCTTTCTCTGTGTTCTTGATGCAATTAGTCCTGAA
TCTTTTGACTGCATCTTTAACCTTCTTGGGAAGGTATTTGATCTCCTGGAGATTGTTACTCGGGTAGATC
GTCTTGATGAGACTTGCTGCGTAGGCCTCTCTAACCATCTGTGGGTCAGCATTCTTTCTGAAATTGAAGA
GGCTAACCTTCTCATTATCAGTGGTGAACATAGTGTCGTCACCTTCACCTTCGAACTTCCTTCCTAGATC
GTAAAGATAGAGGAAATCGTCCATTGTAATCTCCGGGGCAAAGGAGATCTCTTTTGGGGCTGGATCACTG
CTGGGCCTTTTGGTTCCTAGCGTGAGCCAGTGGGCTTTTTGCTTTGGTGGGCTTGTTAGGGCCTTAGCAA
AGCTCTTGGGCTTGAGTTGAGCTTCTCCTTTGGGGATGAAGTTCAACCTGTCTGTTTGCTGACTTGTTGT
GTACGCGTCAGCTGCTGCTCTTGCCTCTGTAATAGTGGCAAATTTCTTGTGTGCAACTCCGGGAACGCCG
TTTGTTGCCGCCTTTGTACAACCCCAGTCATCGTATATACCGGCATGTGGACCGTTATACACAACGTAGT
AGTTGATATGAGGGTGTTGAATACCCGATTCTGCTCTGAGAGGAGCAACTGTGCTGTTAAGCTCAGATTT
TTGTGGGATTGGAATTCCTCCGAGCTCGAATTCTAGTTTGTCTTCACAGA
